Addgene plasmid #66611: EYFP-Sec23A
Purpose: YFP fusion of Sec23A
Depositing lab: David Stephens. Depositing organization: University of Bristol. Publication: COPI-coated ER-to-Golgi transport complexes segregate from COPII in close proximity to ER exit sites. Stephens DJ, Lin-Marq N, Pagano A, Pepperkok R, Paccaud JP. J Cell Sci. 2000 Jun;113 ( Pt 12):2177-85. PubMed 10825291.
Backbone
  Vector backbone: pEYFP-C1
  Backbone manufacturer: Clontech
  Vector type: Mammalian Expression
  Selectable markers: Neomycin (select with G418)
Growth in bacteria
  Bacterial resistance: Kanamycin, 50 μg/mL
  Growth temperature: 37°C
  Growth strain: DH5alpha
  Copy number: High Copy
Gene/Insert
  Gene/Insert name: Sec23A
  Species: H. sapiens (human)
  GenBank ID: AAH36649.1
  Entrez Gene: SEC23A (a.k.a. CLSD, hSec23A)
  Tag / fusion protein: EYFP (N terminal on insert)
Terms and licenses: Academic/Nonprofit Terms; Industry Terms: Not Available to Industry
How to cite: EYFP-Sec23A was a gift from David Stephens (Addgene plasmid # 66611 ; http://n2t.net/addgene:66611 ; RRID:Addgene_66611)
