[The description below was written by a language model from this plasmid's Addgene catalogue record.]
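Description:
EYFP-Sec23A is a mammalian expression plasmid built on the Clontech pEYFP-C1 backbone that encodes human SEC23A fused at its N-terminus to enhanced yellow fluorescent protein. It is maintained as a high-copy plasmid in standard E. coli cloning strains under kanamycin selection. The same resistance cassette confers neomycin resistance in mammalian cells, so stable transfectants can be selected with G418. The record does not list the promoter or other regulatory elements and gives no feature table. Vectors of the pEYFP-C1 family generally drive the fusion from the CMV immediate-early promoter with an SV40 polyadenylation signal, and they place the multiple cloning site downstream of the fluorescent protein so that inserts are expressed as C-terminal extensions of EYFP. This layout is consistent with the recorded N-terminal tag position.

Sec23A is a core component of the COPII coat, which assembles at endoplasmic reticulum exit sites to form the carriers that export secretory cargo from the ER. Tagging it with EYFP allows COPII-coated structures and ER exit sites to be seen directly by fluorescence microscopy in living or fixed cells. The associated publication concerns the spatial relationship between COPI-coated ER-to-Golgi transport complexes and COPII near ER exit sites. This indicates the construct's use as a fluorescent marker for following COPII localisation and dynamics, potentially alongside spectrally distinct reporters for other coat or cargo proteins. The record does not state the cloning sites, any linker between EYFP and Sec23A, or any mutations relative to the reference sequence.
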