>Addgene plasmid #66611 | EYFP-Sec23A | addgene partial sequence | sequence record 116744 | CMV-F 5'-CGCAAATGGGCGGTAGGCGTG-3'
GCAGAGCTGGTTAGTGAACCGTCAGATCCGCTAGCGCTACCGGTCGCCACCATGGTGAGCAAGGGCGAGG
AGCTGTTCACCGGGGTGGTGCCCATCCTGGTCGAGCTGGACGGCGACGTAAACGGCCACAAGTTCAGCGT
GTCCGGCGAGGGCGAGGGCGATGCCACCTACGGCAAGCTGACCCTGAAGTTCATCTGCACCACCGGCAAG
CTGCCCGTGCCCTGGCCCACCCTCGTGACCACCTTCGGCTACGGCCTGCAGTGCTTCGCCCGCTACCCCG
ACCACATGAAGCAGCACGACTTCTTCAAGTCCGCCATGCCCGAAGGCTACGTCCAGGAGCGCACCATCTT
CTTCAAGGACGACGGCAACTACAAGACCCGCGCCGAGGTGAAGTTCGAGGGCGACACCCTGGTGAACCGC
ATCGAGCTGAAGGGCATCGACTTCAAGGAGGACGGCAACATCCTGGGGCACAAGCTGGAGTACAACTACA
ACAGCCACAACGTCTATATCATGGCCGACAAGCAGAAGAACGGCATCAAGGTGAACTTCAAGATCCGCCA
CAACATCGAGGACGGCAGCGTGCAGCTCGCCGACCACTACCAGCAGAACACCCCCATCGGCGACGGCCCC
GTGCTGCTGCCCGACAACCACTACCTGAGCTACCAGTCCGCCCTGAGCAAAGACCCCAACGAGAAGCGCG
ATCACAT
