>Addgene plasmid #66611 | EYFP-Sec23A | addgene partial sequence | sequence record 118076 | sREACh-F 5'-gaccccaacgagaagcgcg-3'
TCCGGACTCAGATCCCCCGGGCTGCAGGAATTCGATCGGCCTCACTGGCCGTCGACTACATCAAACTCCA
CAATGACAACCTATTTGGAATTCATTCAACAAAATGAAGAACGAGATGGAGTCCGATTTAGTTGGAATGT
TTGGCCATCAAGTCGACTGGAAGCTACAAGAATGGTTGTTCCTGTGGCAGCCCTGTTTACACCACTGAAA
GAGAGACCTGACTTACCACCTATTCAATATGAACCTGTTCTGTGTAGTAGGACCACTTGCCGTGCAGTTT
TGAATCCTTTATGTCAAGTGGATTATCGAGCAAAACTTTGGGCTTGCAACTTTTGTTACCAAAGGAATCA
GTTTCCACCTAGTTATGCTGGTATATCTGAACTGAATCAGCCTGCTGAACTTTTACCTCAGTTTTCTAGC
ATTGAATATGTAGTTCTGCGTGGTCCTCAGATGCCTTTGATATTCCTCTATGTGGTTGATACTTGCATGG
AAGATGAAGATTTACAAGCCCTGAAAGAATCCATGCAGATGTCATTAAGTCTTTTACCACCTACAGCTTT
GGTTGGACTTATTACTTTTGGGAGAATGGTTCAGGTTCATGAACTTGGATGTGAAGGCATTTCAAAAAGC
TATGTCTTCAGAGGAACAAAAGATTTGTCTGCCAAACAACTGCAGGAAATGCTGGGGCTCTCTAAAGTAC
CAGTTACTCAAGCAACACGTGGTCCTCAGGTACAGCAG
